>Addgene plasmid #78712 | pGEX6P1-Ubl | depositor full sequence | sequence record 153168 | pGEX6P1-Ubl sequence 5221 bps
ACGTTATCGACTGCACGGTGCACCAATGCTTCTGGCGTCAGGCAGCCATCGGAAGCTGTGGTATGGCTGT
GCAGGTCGTAAATCACTGCATAATTCGTGTCGCTCAAGGCGCACTCCCGTTCTGGATAATGTTTTTTGCG
CCGACATCATAACGGTTCTGGCAAATATTCTGAAATGAGCTGTTGACAATTAATCATCGGCTCGTATAAT
GTGTGGAATTGTGAGCGGATAACAATTTCACACAGGAAACAGTATTCATGTCCCCTATACTAGGTTATTG
GAAAATTAAGGGCCTTGTGCAACCCACTCGACTTCTTTTGGAATATCTTGAAGAAAAATATGAAGAGCAT
TTGTATGAGCGCGATGAAGGTGATAAATGGCGAAACAAAAAGTTTGAATTGGGTTTGGAGTTTCCCAATC
TTCCTTATTATATTGATGGTGATGTTAAATTAACACAGTCTATGGCCATCATACGTTATATAGCTGACAA
GCACAACATGTTGGGTGGTTGTCCAAAAGAGCGTGCAGAGATTTCAATGCTTGAAGGAGCGGTTTTGGAT
ATTAGATACGGTGTTTCGAGAATTGCATATAGTAAAGACTTTGAAACTCTCAAAGTTGATTTTCTTAGCA
AGCTACCTGAAATGCTGAAAATGTTCGAAGATCGTTTATGTCATAAAACATATTTAAATGGTGATCATGT
AACCCATCCTGACTTCATGTTGTATGACGCTCTTGATGTTGTTTTATACATGGACCCAATGTGCCTGGAT
GCGTTCCCAAAATTAGTTTGTTTTAAAAAACGTATTGAAGCTATCCCACAAATTGATAAGTACTTGAAAT
CCAGCAAGTATATAGCATGGCCTTTGCAGGGCTGGCAAGCCACGTTTGGTGGTGGCGACCATCCTCCAAA
ATCGGATCTGGAAGTTCTGTTCCAGGGGCCCCTGGGATCCGAGACCAAGGAGAACAGGTGGGTCCCGGTG
ACCGTGCTCCCCGGCTGCGTGGGCTGCAGGACCGTCGCGGCGCTGGCGTCCTGGACCGTGCGCGATGTGA
AGGAACGTATCTTCGCGGAGACTGGCTTCCCGGTGTCGGAGCAGCGGCTGTGGCGCGGCGGCCGCGAGTT
ATCTGACTGGATCAAGATTGGAGATCTGACTTCCAAAAATTGTCATCTTTTTGTAAACCTTCAATCAAAA
GGCTTAAAAGGGTGACTCGAGCGGCCGCATCGTGACTGACTGACGATCTGCCTCGCGCGTTTCGGTGATG
ACGGTGAAAACCTCTGACACATGCAGCTCCCGGAGACGGTCACAGCTTGTCTGTAAGCGGATGCCGGGAG
CAGACAAGCCCGTCAGGGCGCGTCAGCGGGTGTTGGCGGGTGTCGGGGCGCAGCCATGACCCAGTCACGT
AGCGATAGCGGAGTGTATAATTCTTGAAGACGAAAGGGCCTCGTGATACGCCTATTTTTATAGGTTAATG
TCATGATAATAATGGTTTCTTAGACGTCAGGTGGCACTTTTCGGGGAAATGTGCGCGGAACCCCTATTTG
TTTATTTTTCTAAATACATTCAAATATGTATCCGCTCATGAGACAATAACCCTGATAAATGCTTCAATAA
TATTGAAAAAGGAAGAGTATGAGTATTCAACATTTCCGTGTCGCCCTTATTCCCTTTTTTGCGGCATTTT
GCCTTCCTGTTTTTGCTCACCCAGAAACGCTGGTGAAAGTAAAAGATGCTGAAGATCAGTTGGGTGCACG
AGTGGGTTACATCGAACTGGATCTCAACAGCGGTAAGATCCTTGAGAGTTTTCGCCCCGAAGAACGTTTT
CCAATGATGAGCACTTTTAAAGTTCTGCTATGTGGCGCGGTATTATCCCGTGTTGACGCCGGGCAAGAGC
AACTCGGTCGCCGCATACACTATTCTCAGAATGACTTGGTTGAGTACTCACCAGTCACAGAAAAGCATCT
TACGGATGGCATGACAGTAAGAGAATTATGCAGTGCTGCCATAACCATGAGTGATAACACTGCGGCCAAC
TTACTTCTGACAACGATCGGAGGACCGAAGGAGCTAACCGCTTTTTTGCACAACATGGGGGATCATGTAA
CTCGCCTTGATCGTTGGGAACCGGAGCTGAATGAAGCCATACCAAACGACGAGCGTGACACCACGATGCC
TGCAGCAATGGCAACAACGTTGCGCAAACTATTAACTGGCGAACTACTTACTCTAGCTTCCCGGCAACAA
TTAATAGACTGGATGGAGGCGGATAAAGTTGCAGGACCACTTCTGCGCTCGGCCCTTCCGGCTGGCTGGT
TTATTGCTGATAAATCTGGAGCCGGTGAGCGTGGGTCTCGCGGTATCATTGCAGCACTGGGGCCAGATGG
TAAGCCCTCCCGTATCGTAGTTATCTACACGACGGGGAGTCAGGCAACTATGGATGAACGAAATAGACAG
ATCGCTGAGATAGGTGCCTCACTGATTAAGCATTGGTAACTGTCAGACCAAGTTTACTCATATATACTTT
AGATTGATTTAAAACTTCATTTTTAATTTAAAAGGATCTAGGTGAAGATCCTTTTTGATAATCTCATGAC
CAAAATCCCTTAACGTGAGTTTTCGTTCCACTGAGCGTCAGACCCCGTAGAAAAGATCAAAGGATCTTCT
TGAGATCCTTTTTTTCTGCGCGTAATCTGCTGCTTGCAAACAAAAAAACCACCGCTACCAGCGGTGGTTT
GTTTGCCGGATCAAGAGCTACCAACTCTTTTTCCGAAGGTAACTGGCTTCAGCAGAGCGCAGATACCAAA
TACTGTCCTTCTAGTGTAGCCGTAGTTAGGCCACCACTTCAAGAACTCTGTAGCACCGCCTACATACCTC
GCTCTGCTAATCCTGTTACCAGTGGCTGCTGCCAGTGGCGATAAGTCGTGTCTTACCGGGTTGGACTCAA
GACGATAGTTACCGGATAAGGCGCAGCGGTCGGGCTGAACGGGGGGTTCGTGCACACAGCCCAGCTTGGA
GCGAACGACCTACACCGAACTGAGATACCTACAGCGTGAGCTATGAGAAAGCGCCACGCTTCCCGAAGGG
AGAAAGGCGGACAGGTATCCGGTAAGCGGCAGGGTCGGAACAGGAGAGCGCACGAGGGAGCTTCCAGGGG
GAAACGCCTGGTATCTTTATAGTCCTGTCGGGTTTCGCCACCTCTGACTTGAGCGTCGATTTTTGTGATG
CTCGTCAGGGGGGCGGAGCCTATGGAAAAACGCCAGCAACGCGGCCTTTTTACGGTTCCTGGCCTTTTGC
TGGCCTTTTGCTCACATGTTCTTTCCTGCGTTATCCCCTGATTCTGTGGATAACCGTATTACCGCCTTTG
AGTGAGCTGATACCGCTCGCCGCAGCCGAACGACCGAGCGCAGCGAGTCAGTGAGCGAGGAAGCGGAAGA
GCGCCTGATGCGGTATTTTCTCCTTACGCATCTGTGCGGTATTTCACACCGCATAAATTCCGACACCATC
GAATGGTGCAAAACCTTTCGCGGTATGGCATGATAGCGCCCGGAAGAGAGTCAATTCAGGGTGGTGAATG
TGAAACCAGTAACGTTATACGATGTCGCAGAGTATGCCGGTGTCTCTTATCAGACCGTTTCCCGCGTGGT
GAACCAGGCCAGCCACGTTTCTGCGAAAACGCGGGAAAAAGTGGAAGCGGCGATGGCGGAGCTGAATTAC
ATTCCCAACCGCGTGGCACAACAACTGGCGGGCAAACAGTCGTTGCTGATTGGCGTTGCCACCTCCAGTC
TGGCCCTGCACGCGCCGTCGCAAATTGTCGCGGCGATTAAATCTCGCGCCGATCAACTGGGTGCCAGCGT
GGTGGTGTCGATGGTAGAACGAAGCGGCGTCGAAGCCTGTAAAGCGGCGGTGCACAATCTTCTCGCGCAA
CGCGTCAGTGGGCTGATCATTAACTATCCGCTGGATGACCAGGATGCCATTGCTGTGGAAGCTGCCTGCA
CTAATGTTCCGGCGTTATTTCTTGATGTCTCTGACCAGACACCCATCAACAGTATTATTTTCTCCCATGA
AGACGGTACGCGACTGGGCGTGGAGCATCTGGTCGCATTGGGTCACCAGCAAATCGCGCTGTTAGCGGGC
CCATTAAGTTCTGTCTCGGCGCGTCTGCGTCTGGCTGGCTGGCATAAATATCTCACTCGCAATCAAATTC
AGCCGATAGCGGAACGGGAAGGCGACTGGAGTGCCATGTCCGGTTTTCAACAAACCATGCAAATGCTGAA
TGAGGGCATCGTTCCCACTGCGATGCTGGTTGCCAACGATCAGATGGCGCTGGGCGCAATGCGCGCCATT
ACCGAGTCCGGGCTGCGCGTTGGTGCGGATATCTCGGTAGTGGGATACGACGATACCGAAGACAGCTCAT
GTTATATCCCGCCGTCAACCACCATCAAACAGGATTTTCGCCTGCTGGGGCAAACCAGCGTGGACCGCTT
GCTGCAACTCTCTCAGGGCCAGGCGGTGAAGGGCAATCAGCTGTTGCCCGTCTCACTGGTGAAAAGAAAA
ACCACCCTGGCGCCCAATACGCAAACCGCCTCTCCCCGCGCGTTGGCCGATTCATTAATGCAGCTGGCAC
GACAGGTTTCCCGACTGGAAAGCGGGCAGTGAGCGCAACGCAATTAATGTGAGTTAGCTCACTCATTAGG
CACCCCAGGCTTTACACTTTATGCTTCCGGCTCGTATGTTGTGTGGAATTGTGAGCGGATAACAATTTCA
CACAGGAAACAGCTATGACCATGATTACGGATTCACTGGCCGTCGTTTTACAACGTCGTGACTGGGAAAA
CCCTGGCGTTACCCAACTTAATCGCCTTGCAGCACATCCCCCTTTCGCCAGCTGGCGTAATAGCGAAGAG
GCCCGCACCGATCGCCCTTCCCAACAGTTGCGCAGCCTGAATGGCGAATGGCGCTTTGCCTGGTTTCCGG
CACCAGAAGCGGTGCCGGAAAGCTGGCTGGAGTGCGATCTTCCTGAGGCCGATACTGTCGTCGTCCCCTC
AAACTGGCAGATGCACGGTTACGATGCGCCCATCTACACCAACGTAACCTATCCCATTACGGTCAATCCG
CCGTTTGTTCCCACGGAGAATCCGACGGGTTGTTACTCGCTCACATTTAATGTTGATGAAAGCTGGCTAC
AGGAAGGCCAGACGCGAATTATTTTTGATGGCGTTGGAATT
Features (pLannotate 1.2.2; 16 found; start..end, strand, type, name):
      6..107     -  CDS            yciV (fragment): RNAAM_ECOLI - Also known as trpH From Escherichia coli (strain K12).
    183..211     +  promoter       tac promoter: strong E. coli promoter; hybrid between the trp and lac UV5 promoters
    219..235     +  protein_bind   lac operator: The lac repressor binds to the lac operator to inhibit transcription in E. coli. This inhibition can be relieved by adding lactose or isopropyl-β-D-thiogalactopyranoside (IPTG). lac repressor encoded by lacI
    258..911     +  CDS            GST26_SCHJA: Experimental evidence at protein level: Swiss-Prot protein existence level 1. GST isoenzymes appear to play a central role in the parasite detoxification system. Other functions are also suspected including a role in increasing the solubility of haematin in the parasite gut. From Schistosoma japonicum (Blood fluke).
   1238..1277    +  CDS            rop (fragment): Rop protein, which maintains plasmids at low copy number; rop
   1379..1419    +  misc_feature   bom (fragment): basis of mobility region from pBR322
   1524..1628    +  promoter       AmpR promoter: bla
   1629..2489    +  CDS            AmpR: β-lactamase; bla; confers resistance to ampicillin, carbenicillin, and related antibiotics
   2660..3248    +  rep_origin     ori: high-copy-number ColE1/pMB1/pBR322/pUC origin of replication
   3434..3485    -  misc_feature   bom (fragment): basis of mobility region from pBR322
   3492..3569    +  promoter       lacIq promoter: lacI (mutant); In the lacIq allele, a single base change in the promoter boosts expression of the lacI gene about 10-fold.
   3570..4652    +  CDS            lacI: lac repressor; lacI; The lac repressor binds to the lac operator to inhibit transcription in E. coli. This inhibition can be relieved by adding lactose or isopropyl-β-D-thiogalactopyranoside (IPTG).
   4665..4686    +  protein_bind   CAP binding site: CAP binding activates transcription in the presence of cAMP. E. coli catabolite activator protein
   4701..4731    +  promoter       lac promoter: promoter for the E. coli lac operon
   4739..4755    +  protein_bind   lac operator: The lac repressor binds to the lac operator to inhibit transcription in E. coli. This inhibition can be relieved by adding lactose or isopropyl-β-D-thiogalactopyranoside (IPTG). lac repressor encoded by lacI
   4775..4948    +  CDS            lacZα: LacZα fragment of β-galactosidase; lacZ fragment
