[The description below was written by a language model from this plasmid's Addgene catalogue record and pLannotate feature annotations shown in this document.]
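Description:
pGEX6P1-Ubl is a bacterial expression plasmid built on the commercial pGEX6P-1 backbone. It produces the ubiquitin-like (Ubl) domain of human sacsin, residues 2–85, as a fusion to the C-terminus of glutathione S-transferase. The roughly 255 bp insert was placed between the BamHI and XhoI sites of the polylinker, both of which remain intact, giving a total size of about 5.2 kb. The plasmid replicates in E. coli from a ColE1/pMB1-type origin and is selected with ampicillin through the bla (β-lactamase) gene and its own promoter. The catalogue lists the copy number as unknown.

Expression is driven by the tac promoter, a strong trp/lac hybrid, followed by a lac operator. The plasmid also carries lacI under the lacIq promoter, so repressor is supplied in cis and transcription stays low until it is induced with IPTG. Downstream lies the Schistosoma japonicum GST coding sequence. The automated feature table does not annotate the sacsin fragment itself, but the unannotated stretch after GST matches its expected position. Other annotated pieces, including the rop and bom fragments, the yciV fragment, and the lac promoter/lacZα segment after lacI, are backbone remnants with no role in the payload.

The GST moiety allows affinity purification on glutathione resin, and pGEX-6P vectors generally encode a PreScission protease site between GST and the insert for tag removal, although that site is not annotated here. The associated work concerns structures of sacsin's Ubl and Hsp90-like domains and their relation to pathological mutations, so the plasmid is suited to making recombinant Ubl domain for structural and biochemical studies.
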