Addgene plasmid #78712: pGEX6P1-Ubl
Purpose: Expresses Sacsin Ubl- domain (2-85) in fusion with GST (bacterial)
Depositing lab: Kalle Gehring. Depositing organization: McGill University. Publication: Structures of ubiquitin-like (Ubl) and Hsp90-like domains of sacsin provide insight into pathological mutations. Menade M, Kozlov G, Trempe JF, Pande H, Shenker S, Wickremasinghe S, Li X, Hojjat H, Dicaire MJ, Brais B, McPherson PS, Wong MJH, Young JC, Gehring K. J Biol Chem. 2018 Aug 17;293(33):12832-12842. doi: 10.1074/jbc.RA118.003939. Epub 2018 Jun 26. PubMed 29945973.
Backbone
  Vector backbone: pGEX6P-1
  Backbone manufacturer: GE Healthcare
  Backbone size w/o insert (bp): 4984
  Total vector size (bp): 5224
  Vector type: Bacterial Expression
Growth in bacteria
  Bacterial resistance: Ampicillin, 100 μg/mL
  Growth temperature: 37°C
  Growth strain: DH5alpha
  Copy number: Unknown
Gene/Insert
  Gene/Insert name: Human Sacsin 2-85
  Species: H. sapiens (human)
  Insert size (bp): 255
  Tag / fusion protein: GST-Tag (N terminal on backbone)
  Cloning method: Restriction Enzyme; 5′ cloning site BamHI (not destroyed); 3′ cloning site XhoI (not destroyed)
  Sequencing primers: 5′ pGEX_Fwd; 3′ pGEX_Rev
Terms and licenses: Academic/Nonprofit Terms; Industry Terms: Not Available to Industry
How to cite: pGEX6P1-Ubl was a gift from Kalle Gehring (Addgene plasmid # 78712 ; http://n2t.net/addgene:78712 ; RRID:Addgene_78712)
