>Addgene plasmid #78712 | pGEX6P1-Ubl | addgene partial sequence | sequence record 151700 | pGEX5 5'-GGGCTGGCAAGCCACGTTTGGTG-3'
AATCGGATCTGGAAGTTCTGTTCCAGGGGCCCCTGGGATCCGAGACCAAGGAGAACAGGTGGGTCCCGGT
GACCGTGCTCCCCGGCTGCGTGGGCTGCAGGACCGTCGCGGCGCTGGCGTCCTGGACCGTGCGCGATGTG
AAGGAACGTATCTTCGCGGAGACTGGCTTCCCGGTGTCGGAGCAGCGGCTGTGGCGCGGCGGCCGCGAGT
TATCTGACTGGATCAAGATTGGAGATCTGACTTCCAAAAATTGTCATCTTTTTGTAAACCTTCAATCAAA
AGGCTTAAAAGGGTGACTCGAGCGGCCGCATCGTGACTGACTGACGATCTGCCTCGCGCGTTTCGGTGAT
GACGGTGAAAACCTCTGACACATGCAGCTCCCGGAGACGGTCACAGCTTGTCTGTAAGCGGATGCCGGGA
GCAGACAAGCCCGTCAGGGCGCGTCAGCGGGTGTTGGCGGGTGTCGGGGCGCAGCCATGACCCAGTCACG
TAGCGATAGCGGAGTGTATAATTCTTGAAGACGAAAGGGCCTCGTGATACGCCTATTTTTATAGGTTAAT
GTCATGATAATAATGGTTTCTTAGACGTCAGGTGGCACTTTTCGGGGAAATGTGCGCGGAACCCCTATTT
GTTTATTTTTCTAAATACATTCAAATATGTATCCGCTCATGAGACAATAACCCTGATAAATGCTTCAATA
ATATTGAAAAAGGAAGAGTATGAGTATTCAACATTTCCGTGTCGCCCTTATTCCCTTTTTTGCGGCATTT
TGCCTTCCTGTTTTTGCTCACCCAGAAACGCTGGTGAAAGTAAAAGATGCTGAAGATCAGTTGGGTGCAC
GAGTGGGTTACATCGAACTGGATCTCAACAGCGGTAAGATCCTTGAGAGTTTTCGCCCCGAAGAACGTTT
TCCAATGATGA
