>Addgene plasmid #78712 | pGEX6P1-Ubl | addgene partial sequence | sequence record 151705 | pGEX3 5'-CCGGGAGCTGCATGTGTCAGAGG-3'
GAAACGCGCGAGGCAGATCGTCAGTCAGTCACGATGCGGCCGCTCGAGTCACCCTTTTAAGCCTTTTGAT
TGAAGGTTTACAAAAAGATGACAATTTTTGGAAGTCAGATCTCCAATCTTGATCCAGTCAGATAACTCGC
GGCCGCCGCGCCACAGCCGCTGCTCCGACACCGGGAAGCCAGTCTCCGCGAAGATACGTTCCTTCACATC
GCGCACGGTCCAGGACGCCAGCGCCGCGACGGTCCTGCAGCCCACGCAGCCGGGGAGCACGGTCACCGGG
ACCCACCTGTTCTCCTTGGTCTCGGATCCCAGGGGCCCCTGGAACAGAACTTCCAGATCCGATTTTGGAG
GATGGTCGCCACCACCAAACGTGGCTTGCCAGCCCTGCAAAGGCCATGCTATATACTTGCTGGATTTCAA
GTACTTATCAATTTGTGGGATAGCTTCAATACGTTTTTTAAAACAAACTAATTTTGGGAACGCATCCAGG
CACATTGGGTCCATGTATAAAACAACATCAAGAGCGTCATACAACATGAAGTCAGGATGGGTTACATGAT
CACCATTTAAATATGTTTTATGACATAAACGATCTTCGAACATTTTCAGCATTTCAGGTAGCTTGCTAAG
AAAATCAACTTTGAGAGTTTCAAAGTCTTTACTATATGCAATTCTCGAAACACCGTATCTAATATCCAAA
ACCGCTCCTTCAAGCATTGAAATCTCTGCACGCTCTTTTGGACAACCACCCAACATGTTGTGCTTGTCAG
CTATATAACGTATGATGGCCATAGACTGTGTTAATTTAACATCACCATCAATATAATAAGGAAGATTGGG
AAACTCCAAACCCAATTCAAACTTTTTGTTTCGCCATTTATCACCTTCATCGCGCTCATACAAATGCTCT
TCATATTTTTCTTCAAGATATTCCAAAAGAAGTCGAGTGGGTTGCACAAGGCCCTTAATTTTCCAATAAC
CTAGTATAGGGGACATGAATACTGTTTCCTGTGTGAAATTGTTATCCGCTCACAATTCCACACATTATAC
GAGCCGATGATTAATTGTCAACAGCTCATTT
